>Addgene plasmid #222060 | pVP230 | addgene full sequence | sequence record 437933 | Addgene NGS Result
GACGAAAGGGCCTCGTGATACGCCTATTTTTATAGGTTAATGTCATGATAATAATGGTTTCTTAGACGTC
AGGTGGCACTTTTCGGGGAAATGTGCGCGGAACCCCTATTTGTTTATTTTTCTAAATACATTCAAATATG
TATCCGCTCATGAGACAATAACCCTGATAAATGCTTCAATAATATTGAAAAAGGAAGAGTATGAGTATTC
AACATTTCCGTGTCGCCCTTATTCCCTTTTTTGCGGCATTTTGCCTTCCTGTTTTTGCTCACCCAGAAAC
GCTGGTGAAAGTAAAAGATGCTGAAGATCAGTTGGGTGCACGAGTGGGTTACATCGAACTGGATCTCAAC
AGCGGTAAGATCCTTGAGAGTTTTCGCCCCGAAGAACGTTTTCCAATGATGAGCACTTTTAAAGTTCTGC
TATGTGGCGCGGTATTATCCCGTATTGACGCCGGGCAAGAGCAACTCGGTCGCCGCATACACTATTCTCA
GAATGACTTGGTTGAGTACTCACCAGTCACAGAAAAGCATCTTACGGATGGCATGACAGTAAGAGAATTA
TGCAGTGCTGCCATAACCATGAGTGATAACACTGCGGCCAACTTACTTCTGACAACGATCGGAGGACCGA
AGGAGCTAACCGCTTTTTTGCACAACATGGGGGATCATGTAACTCGCCTTGATCGTTGGGAACCGGAGCT
GAATGAAGCCATACCAAACGACGAGCGTGACACCACGATGCCTGTAGCAATGGCAACAACGTTGCGCAAA
CTATTAACTGGCGAACTACTTACTCTAGCTTCCCGGCAACAATTAATAGACTGGATGGAGGCGGATAAAG
TTGCAGGACCACTTCTGCGCTCGGCCCTTCCGGCTGGCTGGTTTATTGCTGATAAATCTGGAGCCGGTGA
GCGTGGCTCTCGAGGTATCATTGCAGCACTGGGGCCAGATGGTAAGCCCTCCCGTATCGTAGTTATCTAC
ACGACGGGGAGTCAGGCAACTATGGATGAACGAAATAGACAGATCGCTGAGATAGGTGCCTCACTGATTA
AGCATTGGTAACTGTCAGACCAAGTTTACTCATATATACTTTAGATTGATTTAAAACTTCATTTTTAATT
TAAAAGGATCTAGGTGAAGATCCTTTTTGATAATCTCATGACCAAAATCCCTTAACGTGAGTTTTCGTTC
CACTGAGCGTCAGACCCCGTAGAAAAGATCAAAGGATCTTCTTGAGATCCTTTTTTTCTGCGCGTAATCT
GCTGCTTGCAAACAAAAAAACCACCGCTACCAGCGGTGGTTTGTTTGCCGGATCAAGAGCTACCAACTCT
TTTTCCGAAGGTAACTGGCTTCAGCAGAGCGCAGATACCAAATACTGTTCTTCTAGTGTAGCCGTAGTTA
GGCCACCACTTCAAGAACTCTGTAGCACCGCCTACATACCTCGCTCTGCTAATCCTGTTACCAGTGGCTG
CTGCCAGTGGCGATAAGTCGTGTCTTACCGGGTTGGACTCAAGACGATAGTTACCGGATAAGGCGCAGCG
GTCGGGCTGAACGGGGGGTTCGTGCACACAGCCCAGCTTGGAGCGAACGACCTACACCGAACTGAGATAC
CTACAGCGTGAGCTATGAGAAAGCGCCACGCTTCCCGAAGGGAGAAAGGCGGACAGGTATCCGGTAAGCG
GCAGGGTCGGAACAGGAGAGCGCACGAGGGAGCTTCCAGGGGGAAACGCCTGGTATCTTTATAGTCCTGT
CGGGTTTCGCCACCTCTGACTTGAGCGTCGATTTTTGTGATGCTCGTCAGGGGGGCGGAGCCTATGGAAA
AACGCCAGCAACGCGGCCTTTTTACGGTTCCTGGCCTTTTGCTGGCCTTTTGCTCACATGTTCTTTCCTG
CGTTATCCCCTGATTCTGTGGATAACCGTATTACCGCCTTTGAGTGAGCTGATACCGCTCGCCGCAGCCG
AACGACCGAGCGCAGCGAGTCAGTGAGCGAGGAAGCGGAAGAGCGCCCAATACGCAAACCGCCTCTCCCC
GCGCGTTGGCCGATTCATTAATGCAGCTGGCACGACAGGTTTCCCGACTGGAAAGCGGGCAGTGAGCGCA
ACGCAATTAATGTGAGTTAGCTCACTCATTAGGCACCCCAGGCTTTACACTTTATGCTTCCGGCTCGTAT
GTTGTGTGGAATTGTGAGCGGATAACAATTTCACACGAGCTATTTAGGTGACACTATAGAAGTGAAGCTT
GGTCTCAGGCTCCTTCATCCTTATCGAAGCTTGCTGCCAATGATTAGGATTATTGCTCAGTGAGACCGAA
TTCTCGCCCTATAGTGAGTCGTATTACCTGGCCGTCGTTTTACAACGTCGTGACTGGGAAAACCCTGGCG
TTACCCAACTTAATCGCCTTGCAGCACATCCCCCTTTCGCCAGCTGGCGTAATAGCGAAGAGGCCCGCAC
CGATCGCCCTTCCCAACAGTTGCGCAGCCTGAATGGCGAATGGCGCCTGATGCGGTATTTTCTCCTTACG
CATCTGTGCGGTATTTCACACCGCATATGGTGCACTCTCAGTACAATCTGCTCTGATGCCGCATAGTTAA
GCCAGCCCCGACACCCGCCAACACCCGCTGACGCGCCCTGACGGGCTTGTCTGCTCCCGGCATCCGCTTA
CAGACAAGCTGTGACCGTCTCCGGGAGCTGCATGTGTCAGAGGTTTTCACCGTCATCACCGAAACGCGCG
A
Features (pLannotate 1.2.2; 12 found; start..end, strand, type, name):
     96..200     +  promoter       AmpR promoter: bla
    201..1061    +  CDS            AmpR: β-lactamase; bla; confers resistance to ampicillin, carbenicillin, and related antibiotics
   1232..1820    +  rep_origin     ori: high-copy-number ColE1/pMB1/pBR322/pUC origin of replication
   2003..2095    +  CDS            lacI (fragment): lac repressor; lacI; The lac repressor binds to the lac operator to inhibit transcription in E. coli. This inhibition can be relieved by adding lactose or isopropyl-β-D-thiogalactopyranoside (IPTG).
   2108..2129    +  protein_bind   CAP binding site: CAP binding activates transcription in the presence of cAMP. E. coli catabolite activator protein
   2144..2174    +  promoter       lac promoter: promoter for the E. coli lac operon
   2182..2198    +  protein_bind   lac operator: The lac repressor binds to the lac operator to inhibit transcription in E. coli. This inhibition can be relieved by adding lactose or isopropyl-β-D-thiogalactopyranoside (IPTG). lac repressor encoded by lacI
   2212..2230    +  promoter       SP6 promoter: promoter for bacteriophage SP6 RNA polymerase
   2318..2336    -  promoter       T7 promoter: promoter for bacteriophage T7 RNA polymerase
   2338..2490    +  CDS            lacZα (fragment): LacZα fragment of β-galactosidase; lacZ fragment
   2496..2595    -  misc_feature   bom (fragment): basis of mobility region from pBR322
   2697..1       -  CDS            rop (fragment) (across the origin): Rop protein, which maintains plasmids at low copy number; rop
