[The description below was written by a language model from this plasmid's Addgene catalogue record and pLannotate feature annotations shown in this document.]
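Description:
pVP230 is a small (about 2.7 kb) GreenGate entry module built on the pGGC000 backbone and described as a "CD bridge" containing a synthetic filler sequence. GreenGate is a Golden Gate-based system in which standardized modules, each flanked by defined type IIS overhangs, are assembled in fixed order into a plant transformation vector. A bridge module carrying only filler lets a user occupy positions in that order, here spanning the C and D slots as its name implies, when no functional part is wanted there, so the assembly can still close. The plasmid belongs to the MultiGreen toolkit, a multiplexing architecture for GreenGate cloning. The record does not give the filler's length or composition, nor the exact overhangs.

The plasmid is propagated in E. coli at high copy from a ColE1/pUC-type origin and selected with ampicillin through the bla β-lactamase gene under its own promoter. The filler is not annotated in the feature table, but it presumably lies in the short unannotated interval between the outward-facing SP6 promoter and the reverse-oriented T7 promoter, which flank the cloning site and are commonly used as sequencing primer sites. Upstream sit the CAP binding site, lac promoter and lac operator, and downstream is a lacZα fragment. The remaining annotations (partial lacI, bom and rop fragments) are backbone remnants with no stated role. The module carries no plant promoter, coding sequence, tag or terminator, so it serves purely as a structural spacer during assembly of multi-part plant expression constructs.
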