Addgene plasmid #222060: pVP230
Purpose: GreenGate CD bridge module containing filler sequence.
Depositing lab: Wayne Parrott. Depositing organization: University of Georgia. Publication: MultiGreen: A multiplexing architecture for GreenGate cloning. Pennetti VJ, LaFayette PR, Parrott WA. PLoS One. 2024 Sep 18;19(9):e0306008. doi: 10.1371/journal.pone.0306008. eCollection 2024. PubMed 39292669.
Backbone
  Vector backbone: pGGC000
  Vector type: Synthetic Biology ; GreenGate compatible cloning vector
Growth in bacteria
  Bacterial resistance: Ampicillin, 100 μg/mL
  Growth temperature: 37°C
  Growth strain: DH5alpha
  Copy number: High Copy
Gene/Insert
  Gene/Insert name: Filler
  Species: Synthetic
  Cloning method: Golden Gate
  Sequencing primers: 5′ n/a
Terms and licenses: Academic/Nonprofit Terms; Industry Terms
How to cite: pVP230 was a gift from Wayne Parrott (Addgene plasmid # 222060 ; http://n2t.net/addgene:222060 ; RRID:Addgene_222060)
